Addgene plasmid #64955: pCas9–mKate2ps–CgRNA
Purpose: Control gRNA (GTCAAGGCACTCTTGCCTA)
Depositing lab: Leonidas Bleris. Depositing organization: University of Texas at Dallas. Publication: CRISPR-based self-cleaving mechanism for controllable gene delivery in human cells. Moore R, Spinhirne A, Lai MJ, Preisser S, Li Y, Kang T, Bleris L. Nucleic Acids Res. 2015 Jan 30;43(2):1297-303. doi: 10.1093/nar/gku1326. Epub 2014 Dec 18. PubMed 25527740.
Backbone
  Vector backbone: pTag-CFP
  Total vector size (bp): 9474
  Vector type: Mammalian Expression
Growth in bacteria
  Bacterial resistance: Kanamycin, 50 μg/mL
  Growth temperature: 37°C
  Growth strain: DH5alpha
  Copy number: Unknown
Gene/Insert
  Gene/Insert name: Cas9–mKate2ps
Terms and licenses: Academic/Nonprofit Terms; Industry Terms: Not Available to Industry
How to cite: pCas9–mKate2ps–CgRNA was a gift from Leonidas Bleris (Addgene plasmid # 64955 ; http://n2t.net/addgene:64955 ; RRID:Addgene_64955)
