[The description below was written by a language model from this plasmid's Addgene catalogue record and pLannotate feature annotations shown in this document.]
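Description:
pCas9–mKate2ps–CgRNA is a mammalian expression plasmid of about 9.5 kb built on the pTag-CFP backbone. It delivers Streptococcus pyogenes Cas9, a red fluorescent reporter and a control guide RNA from a single vector. In bacteria it replicates from a high-copy ColE1/pUC-type origin and is selected with kanamycin. The resistance gene is the Tn5 NeoR/KanR aminoglycoside phosphotransferase, placed behind tandem bacterial (bla) and SV40 early promoters and followed by an HSV TK polyadenylation signal. This arrangement also allows G418 selection in mammalian cells. An f1 origin is present as well.

The main cassette uses the CMV immediate-early enhancer and promoter to drive the Cas9 coding sequence. Downstream in the same orientation lies mKate2, a monomeric far-red fluorescent protein, followed by a PEST degradation sequence from mouse ornithine decarboxylase, a short SV40 large T antigen fragment (probably a nuclear localisation signal) and the SV40 poly(A) signal. The PEST element shortens the reporter's half-life, so red fluorescence follows current expression more closely than a stable protein would. The record does not state how Cas9 and mKate2 are joined across the roughly 100 bp gap between them.

A separate human U6 RNA polymerase III promoter drives a 19-nt spacer fused to the S. pyogenes gRNA scaffold. The annotation software labels the spacer position as a K-Ras fragment, which is probably a chance short match, since the catalogue describes this as a control gRNA. The associated work concerns a CRISPR-based self-cleaving mechanism for controllable gene delivery in human cells, and this plasmid appears to serve as the control for targeting guides.
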