Features (pLannotate 1.2.2; 19 found; start..end, strand, type, name):
     61..364     +  enhancer       CMV enhancer: human cytomegalovirus immediate early enhancer
    365..568     +  promoter       CMV promoter: human cytomegalovirus (CMV) immediate early promoter
    606..4709    +  CDS            cas9: CAS9_STRP1 - Also known as csn1 From Streptococcus pyogenes serotype M1.
   4812..5507    +  CDS            mKate2: mKate2 is a basic (constitutively fluorescent) red fluorescent protein published in 2009, derived from Entacmaea quadricolor. It is reported to be a rapidly-maturing monomer with moderate acid sensitivity.
   5526..5645    +  CDS            hPEST: PEST degradation sequence from mouse ornithine decarboxylase human codon-optimized
   5673..5756    +  CDS            large T antigen (fragment): large T antigen from SV40 (simian virus 40)
   5779..5900    +  polyA_signal   SV40 poly(A) signal: SV40 polyadenylation signal
   5934..6362    -  rep_origin     f1 ori (sequence partly withheld): f1 bacteriophage origin of replication; arrow indicates direction of (+) strand synthesis
   6389..6493    +  promoter       AmpR promoter: bla
   6495..6852    +  promoter       SV40 promoter: SV40 enhancer and early promoter
   6887..7681    +  CDS            NeoR/KanR: aminoglycoside phosphotransferase from Tn5; aph(3')-II (or nptII); confers resistance to neomycin, kanamycin, and G418 (Geneticin®)
   7702..7854    +  CDS            ble (fragment): BLE_KLEPN - Experimental evidence at protein level: Swiss-Prot protein existence level 1. Binding protein with a strong affinity to the bleomycin family of antibiotics. Binds to CL990; an antimitotic-antibiotic compound. From Klebsiella pneumoniae.
   7913..7960    +  polyA_signal   HSV TK poly(A) signal: herpes simplex virus thymidine kinase polyadenylation signal (Cole and Stacy, 1985)
   8053..8293    +  promoter       U6 promoter: RNA polymerase III promoter for human U6 snRNA
   8303..8321    -  CDS            K-Ras (fragment): human small GTPase proto-oncoprotein
   8322..8397    +  misc_RNA       gRNA scaffold: guide RNA scaffold for the Streptococcus pyogenes CRISPR/Cas9 system
   8409..8430    -  protein_bind   attB2 (fragment): mutant version of attB; recombination site for the Gateway® BP reaction BP Clonase™
   8527..8543    -  polyA_signal   bGH poly(A) signal (fragment): bovine growth hormone polyadenylation signal
   8765..9353    +  rep_origin     ori: high-copy-number ColE1/pMB1/pBR322/pUC origin of replication
>Addgene plasmid #64955 | pCas9–mKate2ps–CgRNA | depositor full sequence | sequence record 109755 | pCas9–mKate2ps–CgRNA sequence 9467 bps
TAGTTATTAATAGTAATCAATTACGGGGTCATTAGTTCATAGCCCATATATGGAGTTCCGCGTTACATAA
CTTACGGTAAATGGCCCGCCTGGCTGACCGCCCAACGACCCCCGCCCATTGACGTCAATAATGACGTATG
TTCCCATAGTAACGCCAATAGGGACTTTCCATTGACGTCAATGGGTGGAGTATTTACGGTAAACTGCCCA
CTTGGCAGTACATCAAGTGTATCATATGCCAAGTACGCCCCCTATTGACGTCAATGACGGTAAATGGCCC
GCCTGGCATTATGCCCAGTACATGACCTTATGGGACTTTCCTACTTGGCAGTACATCTACGTATTAGTCA
TCGCTATTACCATGGTGATGCGGTTTTGGCAGTACATCAATGGGCGTGGATAGCGGTTTGACTCACGGGG
ATTTCCAAGTCTCCACCCCATTGACGTCAATGGGAGTTTGTTTTGGCACCAAAATCAACGGGACTTTCCA
AAATGTCGTAACAACTCCGCCCCATTGACGCAAATGGGCGGTAGGCGTGTACGGTGGGAGGTCTATATAA
GCAGAGCTGGTTTAGTGAACCGTCAGATCCGCTAGCCTTGCCACCATGGACAAGAAGTACTCCATTGGGC
TCGATATCGGCACAAACAGCGTCGGCTGGGCCGTCATTACGGACGAGTACAAGGTGCCGAGCAAAAAATT
CAAAGTTCTGGGCAATACCGATCGCCACAGCATAAAGAAGAACCTCATTGGCGCCCTCCTGTTCGACTCC
GGGGAGACGGCCGAAGCCACGCGGCTCAAAAGAACAGCACGGCGCAGATATACCCGCAGAAAGAATCGGA
TCTGCTACCTGCAGGAGATCTTTAGTAATGAGATGGCTAAGGTGGATGACTCTTTCTTCCATAGGCTGGA
GGAGTCCTTTTTGGTGGAGGAGGATAAAAAGCACGAGCGCCACCCAATCTTTGGCAATATCGTGGACGAG
GTGGCGTACCATGAAAAGTACCCAACCATATATCATCTGAGGAAGAAGCTTGTAGACAGTACTGATAAGG
CTGACTTGCGGTTGATCTATCTCGCGCTGGCGCATATGATCAAATTTCGGGGACACTTCCTCATCGAGGG
GGACCTGAACCCAGACAACAGCGATGTCGACAAACTCTTTATCCAACTGGTTCAGACTTACAATCAGCTT
TTCGAAGAGAACCCGATCAACGCATCCGGAGTTGACGCCAAAGCAATCCTGAGCGCTAGGCTGTCCAAAT
CCCGGCGGCTCGAAAACCTCATCGCACAGCTCCCTGGGGAGAAGAAGAACGGCCTGTTTGGTAATCTTAT
CGCCCTGTCACTCGGGCTGACCCCCAACTTTAAATCTAACTTCGACCTGGCCGAAGATGCCAAGCTTCAA
CTGAGCAAAGACACCTACGATGATGATCTCGACAATCTGCTGGCCCAGATCGGCGACCAGTACGCAGACC
TTTTTTTGGCGGCAAAGAACCTGTCAGACGCCATTCTGCTGAGTGATATTCTGCGAGTGAACACGGAGAT
CACCAAAGCTCCGCTGAGCGCTAGTATGATCAAGCGCTATGATGAGCACCACCAAGACTTGACTTTGCTG
AAGGCCCTTGTCAGACAGCAACTGCCTGAGAAGTACAAGGAAATTTTCTTCGATCAGTCTAAAAATGGCT
ACGCCGGATACATTGACGGCGGAGCAAGCCAGGAGGAATTTTACAAATTTATTAAGCCCATCTTGGAAAA
AATGGACGGCACCGAGGAGCTGCTGGTAAAGCTTAACAGAGAAGATCTGTTGCGCAAACAGCGCACTTTC
GACAATGGAAGCATCCCCCACCAGATTCACCTGGGCGAACTGCACGCTATCCTCAGGCGGCAAGAGGATT
TCTACCCCTTTTTGAAAGATAACAGGGAAAAGATTGAGAAAATCCTCACATTTCGGATACCCTACTATGT
AGGCCCCCTCGCCCGGGGAAATTCCAGATTCGCGTGGATGACTCGCAAATCAGAAGAGACCATCACTCCC
TGGAACTTCGAGGAAGTCGTGGATAAGGGGGCCTCTGCCCAGTCCTTCATCGAAAGGATGACTAACTTTG
ATAAAAATCTGCCTAACGAAAAGGTGCTTCCTAAACACTCTCTGCTGTACGAGTACTTCACAGTTTATAA
CGAGCTCACCAAGGTCAAATACGTCACAGAAGGGATGAGAAAGCCAGCATTCCTGTCTGGAGAGCAGAAG
AAAGCTATCGTGGACCTCCTCTTCAAGACGAACCGGAAAGTTACCGTGAAACAGCTCAAAGAAGACTATT
TCAAAAAGATTGAATGTTTCGACTCTGTTGAAATCAGCGGAGTGGAGGATCGCTTCAACGCATCCCTGGG
AACGTATCACGATCTCCTGAAAATCATTAAAGACAAGGACTTCCTGGACAATGAGGAGAACGAGGACATT
CTTGAGGACATTGTCCTCACCCTTACGTTGTTTGAAGATAGGGAGATGATTGAAGAACGCTTGAAAACTT
ACGCTCATCTCTTCGACGACAAAGTCATGAAACAGCTCAAGAGGCGCCGATATACAGGATGGGGGCGGCT
GTCAAGAAAACTGATCAATGGGATCCGAGACAAGCAGAGTGGAAAGACAATCCTGGATTTTCTTAAGTCC
GATGGATTTGCCAACCGGAACTTCATGCAGTTGATCCATGATGACTCTCTCACCTTTAAGGAGGACATCC
AGAAAGCACAAGTTTCTGGCCAGGGGGACAGTCTTCACGAGCACATCGCTAATCTTGCAGGTAGCCCAGC
TATCAAAAAGGGAATACTGCAGACCGTTAAGGTCGTGGATGAACTCGTCAAAGTAATGGGAAGGCATAAG
CCCGAGAATATCGTTATCGAGATGGCCCGAGAGAACCAAACTACCCAGAAGGGACAGAAGAACAGTAGGG
AAAGGATGAAGAGGATTGAAGAGGGTATAAAAGAACTGGGGTCCCAAATCCTTAAGGAACACCCAGTTGA
AAACACCCAGCTTCAGAATGAGAAGCTCTACCTGTACTACCTGCAGAACGGCAGGGACATGTACGTGGAT
CAGGAACTGGACATCAATCGGCTCTCCGACTACGACGTGGATCATATCGTGCCCCAGTCTTTTCTCAAAG
ATGATTCTATTGATAATAAAGTGTTGACAAGATCCGATAAAAATAGAGGGAAGAGTGATAACGTCCCCTC
AGAAGAAGTTGTCAAGAAAATGAAAAATTATTGGCGGCAGCTGCTGAACGCCAAACTGATCACACAACGG
AAGTTCGATAATCTGACTAAGGCTGAACGAGGTGGCCTGTCTGAGTTGGATAAAGCCGGCTTCATCAAAA
GGCAGCTTGTTGAGACACGCCAGATCACCAAGCACGTGGCCCAAATTCTCGATTCACGCATGAACACCAA
GTACGATGAAAATGACAAACTGATTCGAGAGGTGAAAGTTATTACTCTGAAGTCTAAGCTGGTCTCAGAT
TTCAGAAAGGACTTTCAGTTTTATAAGGTGAGAGAGATCAACAATTACCACCATGCGCATGATGCCTACC
TGAATGCAGTGGTAGGCACTGCACTTATCAAAAAATATCCCAAGCTTGAATCTGAATTTGTTTACGGAGA
CTATAAAGTGTACGATGTTAGGAAAATGATCGCAAAGTCTGAGCAGGAAATAGGCAAGGCCACCGCTAAG
TACTTCTTTTACAGCAATATTATGAATTTTTTCAAGACCGAGATTACACTGGCCAATGGAGAGATTCGGA
AGCGACCACTTATCGAAACAAACGGAGAAACAGGAGAAATCGTGTGGGACAAGGGTAGGGATTTCGCGAC
AGTCCGGAAGGTCCTGTCCATGCCGCAGGTGAACATCGTTAAAAAGACCGAAGTACAGACCGGAGGCTTC
TCCAAGGAAAGTATCCTCCCGAAAAGGAACAGCGACAAGCTGATCGCACGCAAAAAAGATTGGGACCCCA
AGAAATACGGCGGATTCGATTCTCCTACAGTCGCTTACAGTGTACTGGTTGTGGCCAAAGTGGAGAAAGG
GAAGTCTAAAAAACTCAAAAGCGTCAAGGAACTGCTGGGCATCACAATCATGGAGCGATCAAGCTTCGAA
AAAAACCCCATCGACTTTCTCGAGGCGAAAGGATATAAAGAGGTCAAAAAAGACCTCATCATTAAGCTTC
CCAAGTACTCTCTCTTTGAGCTTGAAAACGGCCGGAAACGAATGCTCGCTAGTGCGGGCGAGCTGCAGAA
AGGTAACGAGCTGGCACTGCCCTCTAAATACGTTAATTTCTTGTATCTGGCCAGCCACTATGAAAAGCTC
AAAGGGTCTCCCGAAGATAATGAGCAGAAGCAGCTGTTCGTGGAACAACACAAACACTACCTTGATGAGA
TCATCGAGCAAATAAGCGAATTCTCCAAAAGAGTGATCCTCGCCGACGCTAACCTCGATAAGGTGCTTTC
TGCTTACAATAAGCACAGGGATAAGCCCATCAGGGAGCAGGCAGAAAACATTATCCACTTGTTTACTCTG
ACCAACTTGGGCGCGCCTGCAGCCTTCAAGTACTTCGACACCACCATAGACAGAAAGCGGTACACCTCTA
CAAAGGAGGTCCTGGACGCCACACTGATTCATCAGTCAATTACGGGGCTCTATGAAACAAGAATCGACCT
CTCTCAGCTCGGTGGAGACAGCAGGGCTGACCCCAAGAAGAAGAGGAAGGTGGCTGAGGGCAGAGGAAGT
CTTCTAACATGCGGTGACGTGGAGGAGAATCCCGGCCCTTCCGGAGGGCCCATGGTGAGCGAGCTGATTA
AGGAGAACATGCACATGAAGCTGTACATGGAGGGCACCGTGAACAACCACCACTTCAAGTGCACATCCGA
GGGCGAAGGCAAGCCCTACGAGGGCACCCAGACCATGAGAATCAAGGCGGTCGAGGGCGGCCCTCTCCCC
TTCGCCTTCGACATCCTGGCTACCAGCTTCATGTACGGCAGCAAAACCTTCATCAACCACACCCAGGGCA
TCCCCGACTTCTTTAAGCAGTCCTTCCCCGAGGGCTTCACATGGGAGAGAGTCACCACATACGAAGACGG
GGGCGTGCTGACCGCTACCCAGGACACCAGCCTCCAGGACGGCTGCCTCATCTACAACGTCAAGATCAGA
GGGGTGAACTTCCCATCCAACGGCCCTGTGATGCAGAAGAAAACACTCGGCTGGGAGGCCTCCACCGAGA
CCCTGTACCCCGCTGACGGCGGCCTGGAAGGCAGAGCCGACATGGCCCTGAAGCTCGTGGGCGGGGGCCA
CCTGATCTGCAACTTGAAGACCACATACAGATCCAAGAAACCCGCTAAGAACCTCAAGATGCCCGGCGTC
TACTATGTGGACAGAAGACTGGAAAGAATCAAGGAGGCCGACAAAGAGACCTACGTCGAGCAGCACGAGG
TGGCTGTGGCCAGATACTGCGACCTCCCTAGCAAACTGGGGCACAGAGGTGGAGGAGGTTCCGGATCTCA
CGGCTTCCCTCCCGAGGTGGAGGAGCAGGCCGCCGGCACCCTGCCCATGAGCTGCGCCCAGGAGAGCGGC
ATGGATAGACACCCTGCTGCTTGCGCCAGCGCCAGGATCAACGTCTAAGGCCGGCCAGCGGCCGCGACTC
TAGATCATAATCAGCCATACCACATTTGTAGAGGTTTTACTTGCTTTAAAAAACCTCCCACACCTCCCCC
TGAACCTGAAACATAAAATGAATGCAATTGTTGTTGTTAACTTGTTTATTGCAGCTTATAATGGTTACAA
ATAAAGCAATAGCATCACAAATTTCACAAATAAAGCATTTTTTTCACTGCATTCTAGTTGTGGTTTGTCC
AAACTCATCAATGTATCTTAAGGCGTAAATTGTAAGCGTTAATATTTTGTTAAAATTCGCGTTAAATTTT
TGTTAAATCAGCTCATTTTTTAACCAATAGGCCGAAATCGGCAAAATCCCTTATAAATCAAAAGAATAGA
CCGAGATAGGGT
[37 nt withheld, positions 6033-6069]
AAAGAACGTGGACTCCAACGTCAAAGG
[49 nt withheld, positions 6097-6145]
T
[91 nt withheld, positions 6147-6237]
G
[124 nt withheld, positions 6239-6362]
CAGGTGGCACTTTTCGGGGAAATGTGCGCGGAACCCCTATTTGTTTATTTTTCTAAATACATTCAAATAT
GTATCCGCTCATGAGACAATAACCCTGATAAATGCTTCAATAATATTGAAAAAGGAAGAGTCCTGAGGCG
GAAAGAACCAGCTGTGGAATGTGTGTCAGTTAGGGTGTGGAAAGTCCCCAGGCTCCCCAGCAGGCAGAAG
TATGCAAAGCATGCATCTCAATTAGTCAGCAACCAGGTGTGGAAAGTCCCCAGGCTCCCCAGCAGGCAGA
AGTATGCAAAGCATGCATCTCAATTAGTCAGCAACCATAGTCCCGCCCCTAACTCCGCCCATCCCGCCCC
TAACTCCGCCCAGTTCCGCCCATTCTCCGCCCCATGGCTGACTAATTTTTTTTATTTATGCAGAGGCCGA
GGCCGCCTCGGCCTCTGAGCTATTCCAGAAGTAGTGAGGAGGCTTTTTTGGAGGCCTAGGCTTTTGCAAA
GATCGATCAAGAGACAGGATGAGGATCGTTTCGCATGATTGAACAAGATGGATTGCACGCAGGTTCTCCG
GCCGCTTGGGTGGAGAGGCTATTCGGCTATGACTGGGCACAACAGACAATCGGCTGCTCTGATGCCGCCG
TGTTCCGGCTGTCAGCGCAGGGGCGCCCGGTTCTTTTTGTCAAGACCGACCTGTCCGGTGCCCTGAATGA
ACTGCAAGACGAGGCAGCGCGGCTATCGTGGCTGGCCACGACGGGCGTTCCTTGCGCAGCTGTGCTCGAC
GTTGTCACTGAAGCGGGAAGGGACTGGCTGCTATTGGGCGAAGTGCCGGGGCAGGATCTCCTGTCATCTC
ACCTTGCTCCTGCCGAGAAAGTATCCATCATGGCTGATGCAATGCGGCGGCTGCATACGCTTGATCCGGC
TACCTGCCCATTCGACCACCAAGCGAAACATCGCATCGAGCGAGCACGTACTCGGATGGAAGCCGGTCTT
GTCGATCAGGATGATCTGGACGAAGAGCATCAGGGGCTCGCGCCAGCCGAACTGTTCGCCAGGCTCAAGG
CGAGCATGCCCGACGGCGAGGATCTCGTCGTGACCCATGGCGATGCCTGCTTGCCGAATATCATGGTGGA
AAATGGCCGCTTTTCTGGATTCATCGACTGTGGCCGGCTGGGTGTGGCGGACCGCTATCAGGACATAGCG
TTGGCTACCCGTGATATTGCTGAAGAGCTTGGCGGCGAATGGGCTGACCGCTTCCTCGTGCTTTACGGTA
TCGCCGCTCCCGATTCGCAGCGCATCGCCTTCTATCGCCTTCTTGACGAGTTCTTCTGAGCGGGACTCTG
GGGTTCGAAATGACCGACCAAGCGACGCCCAACCTGCCATCACGAGATTTCGATTCCACCGCCGCCTTCT
ATGAAAGGTTGGGCTTCGGAATCGTTTTCCGGGACGCCGGCTGGATGATCCTCCAGCGCGGGGATCTCAT
GCTGGAGTTCTTCGCCCACCCTAGGGGGAGGCTAACTGAAACACGGAAGGAGACAATACCGGAAGGAACC
CGCGCTATGACGGCAATAAAAAGACAGAATAAAACGCACGGTGTTGGGTCGTTTGTTCATAAACGCGGGG
TTCGGTCCCAGGGCTGGCACTCTGTCGATACCCCACCGAGACCTCAGTCGACTGGATCCGGTACCAAGGT
CGGGCAGGAAGAGGGCCTATTTCCCATGATTCCTTCATATTTGCATATACGATACAAGGCTGTTAGAGAG
ATAATTAGAATTAATTTGACTGTAAACACAAAGATATTAGTACAAAATACGTGACGTAGAAAGTAATAAT
TTCTTGGGTAGTTTGCAGTTTTAAAATTATGTTTTAAAATGGACTATCATATGCTTACCGTAACTTGAAA
GTATTTCGATTTCTTGGCTTTATATATCTTGTGGAAAGGACGAAACACCGGTCAAGGCACTCTTGCCTAG
TTTTAGAGCTAGAAATAGCAAGTTAAAATAAGGCTAGTCCGTTATCAACTTGAAAAAGTGGCACCGAGTC
GGTGCTTTTTTTCTAGACCCAGCTTTCTTGTACAAAGTTGGCATTAAAGGGCGAATTCCAGCACACTGGC
GGCCGTTACTAGTGGATCCCACCGAGACCCCATTGGGGCCAATACGCCCGCGTTTCTTCCTTTTCCCCAC
CCCACCCCCCAAGTTCGGGTGAAGGCCCAGGGCTCGCAGCCAACGTCGGGGCGGCAGGCCCTGCCATAGC
CTCAGGTTACTCATATATACTTTAGATTGATTTAAAACTTCATTTTTAATTTAAAAGGATCTAGGTGAAG
ATCCTTTTTGATAATCTCATGACCAAAATCCCTTAACGTGAGTTTTCGTTCCACTGAGCGTCAGACCCCG
TAGAAAAGATCAAAGGATCTTCTTGAGATCCTTTTTTTCTGCGCGTAATCTGCTGCTTGCAAACAAAAAA
ACCACCGCTACCAGCGGTGGTTTGTTTGCCGGATCAAGAGCTACCAACTCTTTTTCCGAAGGTAACTGGC
TTCAGCAGAGCGCAGATACCAAATACTGTCCTTCTAGTGTAGCCGTAGTTAGGCCACCACTTCAAGAACT
CTGTAGCACCGCCTACATACCTCGCTCTGCTAATCCTGTTACCAGTGGCTGCTGCCAGTGGCGATAAGTC
GTGTCTTACCGGGTTGGACTCAAGACGATAGTTACCGGATAAGGCGCAGCGGTCGGGCTGAACGGGGGGT
TCGTGCACACAGCCCAGCTTGGAGCGAACGACCTACACCGAACTGAGATACCTACAGCGTGAGCTATGAG
AAAGCGCCACGCTTCCCGAAGGGAGAAAGGCGGACAGGTATCCGGTAAGCGGCAGGGTCGGAACAGGAGA
GCGCACGAGGGAGCTTCCAGGGGGAAACGCCTGGTATCTTTATAGTCCTGTCGGGTTTCGCCACCTCTGA
CTTGAGCGTCGATTTTTGTGATGCTCGTCAGGGGGGCGGAGCCTATGGAAAAACGCCAGCAACGCGGCCT
TTTTACGGTTCCTGGCCTTTTGCTGGCCTTTTGCTCACATGTTCTTTCCTGCGTTATCCCCTGATTCTGT
GGATAACCGTATTACCGCCATGCAT
