>Addgene plasmid #64955 | pCas9–mKate2ps–CgRNA | addgene partial sequence | sequence record 111291 | CMV-F 5'-CGCAAATGGGCGGTAGGCGTG-3'
CTATATAAGCAGAGCTGGTTTAGTGAACCGTCAGATCCGCTAGCCTTGCCACCATGGACAAGAAGTACTC
CATTGGGCTCGATATCGGCACAAACAGCGTCGGCTGGGCCGTCATTACGGACGAGTACAAGGTGCCGAGC
AAAAAATTCAAAGTTCTGGGCAATACCGATCGCCACAGCATAAAGAAGAACCTCATTGGCGCCCTCCTGT
TCGACTCCGGGGAGACGGCCGAAGCCACGCGGCTCAAAAGAACAGCACGGCGCAGATATACCCGCAGAAA
GAATCGGATCTGCTACCTGCAGGAGATCTTTAGTAATGAGATGGCTAAGGTGGATGACTCTTTCTTCCAT
AGGCTGGAGGAGTCCTTTTTGGTGGAGGAGGATAAAAAGCACGAGCGCCACCCAATCTTTGGCAATATCG
TGGACGAGGTGGCGTACCATGAAAAGTACCCAACCATATATCATCTGAGGAAGAAGCTTGTAGACAGTAC
TGATAAGGCTGACTTGCGGTTGATCTATCTCGCGCTGGCGCATATGATCAAATTTCGGGGACACTTCCTC
ATCGAGGGGGACCTGAACCCAGACAACAGCGATGTCGACAAACTCTTTATCCAACTGGTTCAGACTTACA
ATCAGCTTTTCGAAGAGAACCCGATCAACGCATCCGGAGTTGACGCCAAAGCAATCCTGAGCGCTAGGCT
GTCCAAATCCCGGCGGCTCGAAAACCTCATCGCACAGCTCCCTGGGGAGAAGAAGAACGGCCTGTTTGGT
AATCTTATCGCCCTGTCACTCGGGCTGACCCCCAACTTTAAATCTAACTTCGACCTGGCCGAAGATGCCA
AGCTTCAACTGAGCAAAGACACCTACGATGATGATCTCGACAATCTGCTGGCCCAGATCGGCGACCAGTA
CGCAGACCTTTTTTTGGCGGCAAAGAACCTGTCAGACGCCATTCTGCTGAGTGATATTCTGCGAGTGAAC
ACGGAGATCACCAAAGCTCCGCTGAGCGCTAGTATGATCAAGCGCTATGATGAGCACCACCAAGACTTGA
CTTTGCTGAAGGCCCTTGTCAGA
