>Addgene plasmid #64955 | pCas9–mKate2ps–CgRNA | addgene partial sequence | sequence record 111293 | SV40pA-R 5'-GAAATTTGTGATGCTATTGC-3'
TTATAAGCTGCAATAAACAAGTTAACAACAACAATTGCATTCATTTTATGTTTCAGGTTCAGGGGGAGGT
GTGGGAGGTTTTTTAAAGCAAGTAAAACCTCTACAAATGTGGTATGGCTGATTATGATCTAGAGTCGCGG
CCGCTGGCCGGCCTTAGACGTTGATCCTGGCGCTGGCGCAAGCAGCAGGGTGTCTATCCATGCCGCTCTC
CTGGGCGCAGCTCATGGGCAGGGTGCCGGCGGCCTGCTCCTCCACCTCGGGAGGGAAGCCGTGAGATCCG
GAACCTCCTCCACCTCTGTGCCCCAGTTTGCTAGGGAGGTCGCAGTATCTGGCCACAGCCACCTCGTGCT
GCTCGACGTAGGTCTCTTTGTCGGCCTCCTTGATTCTTTCCAGTCTTCTGTCCACATAGTAGACGCCGGG
CATCTTGAGGTTCTTAGCGGGTTTCTTGGATCTGTATGTGGTCTTCAAGTTGCAGATCAGGTGGCCCCCG
CCCACGAGCTTCAGGGCCATGTCGGCTCTGCCTTCCAGGCCGCCGTCAGCGGGGTACAGGGTCTCGGTGG
AGGCCTCCCAGCCGAGTGTTTTCTTCTGCATCACAGGGCCGTTGGATGGGAAGTTCACCCCTCTGATCTT
GACGTTGTAGATGAGGCAGCCGTCCTGGAGGCTGGTGTCCTGGGTAGCGGTCAGCACGCCCCCGTCTTCG
TATGTGGTGACTCTCTCCCATGTGAAGCCCTCGGGGAAGGACTGCTTAAAGAAGTCGGGGATGCCCTGGG
TGTGGTTGATGAAGGTTTTGCTGCCGTACATGAAGCTGGTAGCCAGGATGTCGAAGGCGAAGGGGAGAGG
GCCGCCCTCGACCGCCTTGATTCTCATGGTCTGGGTGCCCTCGTAGGGCTTGCCTTCGCCCTCGGATGTG
CACTTGAAGTGGTGGTTGTTCACGGTGCCCTCCATGTACAGCTTCATGTGCATGTTCTCCTTAATCAGCT
CGCTCACCATGGGCCCTCCGGAAGGGCCGGGATTCTCCTCCACGTCACCGCATGTTAGAAGACTTCCTCT
GCCCTCAGCCACCTTCCTCTTCTTCTTG
