>Addgene plasmid #64955 | pCas9–mKate2ps–CgRNA | addgene partial sequence | sequence record 111297 | mKate2-TurboRFP-R 5'-TGAAGTGGTGGTTGTTCACG-3'
TTCATGTGCATGTTCTCCTTAATCAGCTCGCTCACCATGGGCCCTCCGGAAGGGCCGGGATTCTCCTCCA
CGTCACCGCATGTTAGAAGACTTCCTCTGCCCTCAGCCACCTTCCTCTTCTTCTTGGGGTCAGCCCTGCT
GTCTCCACCGAGCTGAGAGAGGTCGATTCTTGTTTCATAGAGCCCCGTAATTGACTGATGAATCAGTGTG
GCGTCCAGGACCTCCTTTGTAGAGGTGTACCGCTTTCTGTCTATGGTGGTGTCGAAGTACTTGAAGGCTG
CAGGCGCGCCCAAGTTGGTCAGAGTAAACAAGTGGATAATGTTTTCTGCCTGCTCCCTGATGGGCTTATC
CCTGTGCTTATTGTAAGCAGAAAGCACCTTATCGAGGTTAGCGTCGGCGAGGATCACTCTTTTGGAGAAT
TCGCTTATTTGCTCGATGATCTCATCAAGGTAGTGTTTGTGTTGTTCCACGAACAGCTGCTTCTGCTCAT
TATCTTCGGGAGACCCTTTGAGCTTTTCATAGTGGCTGGCCAGATACAAGAAATTAACGTATTTAGAGGG
CAGTGCCAGCTCGTTACCTTTCTGCAGCTCGCCCGCACTAGCGAGCATTCGTTTCCGGCCGTTTTCAAGC
TCAAAGAGAGAGTACTTGGGAAGCTTAATGATGAGGTCTTTTTTGACCTCTTTATATCCTTTCGCCTCGA
GAAAGTCGATGGGGTTTTTTTCGAAGCTTGATCGCTCCATGATTGTGATGCCCAGCAGTTCCTTGACGCT
TTTGAGTTTTTTAGACTTCCCTTTCTCCACTTTGGCCACAACCAGTACACTGTAAGCGACTGTAGGAGAA
TCGAATCCGCCGTATTTCTTGGGGTCCCAATCTTTTTTGCGTGCGATCAGCTTGTCGCTGTTCCTTTTCG
GGAGGATACTTTCCTTGGAGAAGCCTCCGGTCTGTACTTCGGTCTTTTTAACGATGTTCACCTGCGGCAT
GGACAGGACCTTCCGGACTGTCGCGAAATCCCTACCCTTGTCCCACACGATTTCTCCTGTTTCTCCGTTT
GTTTCGATAAGTGGTCGCTTCCGAATCTCTCCATTGGCCAGTGTAATCTCGGTCTTGAAAA
