>Addgene plasmid #64955 | pCas9–mKate2ps–CgRNA | addgene partial sequence | sequence record 111303 | hdCas9-R2 5'-CCGGCTTTATCCAACTCAGAC-3'
CCTTAGTCAGATTATCGAACTTCCGTTGTGTGATCAGTTTGGCGTTCAGCAGCTGCCGCCAATAATTTTT
CATTTTCTTGACAACTTCTTCTGAGGGGACGTTATCACTCTTCCCTCTATTTTTATCGGATCTTGTCAAC
ACTTTATTATCAATAGAATCATCTTTGAGAAAAGACTGGGGCACGATATGATCCACGTCGTAGTCGGAGA
GCCGATTGATGTCCAGTTCCTGATCCACGTACATGTCCCTGCCGTTCTGCAGGTAGTACAGGTAGAGCTT
CTCATTCTGAAGCTGGGTGTTTTCAACTGGGTGTTCCTTAAGGATTTGGGACCCCAGTTCTTTTATACCC
TCTTCAATCCTCTTCATCCTTTCCCTACTGTTCTTCTGTCCCTTCTGGGTAGTTTGGTTCTCTCGGGCCA
TCTCGATAACGATATTCTCGGGCTTATGCCTTCCCATTACTTTGACGAGTTCATCCACGACCTTAACGGT
CTGCAGTATTCCCTTTTTGATAGCTGGGCTACCTGCAAGATTAGCGATGTGCTCGTGAAGACTGTCCCCC
TGGCCAGAAACTTGTGCTTTCTGGATGTCCTCCTTAAAGGTGAGAGAGTCATCATGGATCAACTGCATGA
AGTTCCGGTTGGCAAATCCATCGGACTTAAGAAAATCCAGGATTGTCTTTCCACTCTGCTTGTCTCGGAT
CCCATTGATCAGTTTTCTTGACAGCCGCCCCCATCCTGTATATCGGCGCCTCTTGAGCTGTTTCATGACT
TTGTCGTCGAAGAGATGAGCGTAAGTTTTCAAGCGTTCTTCAATCATCTCCCTATCTTCAAACAACGTAA
GGGTGAGGACAATGTCCTCAAGAATGTCCTCGTTCTCCTCATTGTCCAGGAAGTCCTTGTCTTTAATGAT
TTTCAGGAGATCGTGATACGTTCCCAGGGATGCGTTGAAGCGATCCTCCACTCCGCTGATTTCAACAGAG
TCGAAACATTCAATCTTTTTGAAATAGTCTTCTTTGAGCTGTTTCACGGTAACTTTCCGGTTCGTCTTGA
AGAGGAGGTCCACGATAGCTTTCTTCTGCTCTCCAGACAGGAATGCTGGCTTTCTCATCC
