>Addgene plasmid #64955 | pCas9–mKate2ps–CgRNA | addgene partial sequence | sequence record 111307 | pBR322ori-3 5'-tttgtttgcaagcagcagat-3'
AAGGATCTCAAGAAGATCCTTTGATCTTTTCTACGGGGTCTGACGCTCAGTGGAACGAAAACTCACGTTA
AGGGATTTTGGTCATGAGATTATCAAAAAGGATCTTCACCTAGATCCTTTTAAATTAAAAATGAAGTTTT
AAATCAATCTAAAGTATATATGAGTAACCTGAGGCTATGGCAGGGCCTGCCGCCCCGACGTTGGCTGCGA
GCCCTGGGCCTTCACCCGAACTTGGGGGGTGGGGTGGGGAAAAGGAAGAAACGCGGGCGTATTGGCCCCA
ATGGGGTCTCGGTGGGATCCACTAGTAACGGCCGCCAGTGTGCTGGAATTCGCCCTTTAATGCCAACTTT
GTACAAGAAAGCTGGGTCTAGAAAAAAAGCACCGACTCGGTGCCACTTTTTCAAGTTGATAACGGACTAG
CCTTATTTTAACTTGCTATTTCTAGCTCTAAAACTAGGCAAGAGTGCCTTGACCGGTGTTTCGTCCTTTC
CACAAGATATATAAAGCCAAGAAATCGAAATACTTTCAAGTTACGGTAAGCATATGATAGTCCATTTTAA
AACATAATTTTAAAACTGCAAACTACCCAAGAAATTATTACTTTCTACGTCACGTATTTTGTACTAATAT
CTTTGTGTTTACAGTCAAATTAATTCTAATTATCTCTCTAACAGCCTTGTATCGTATATGCAAATATGAA
GGAATCATGGGAAATAGGCCCTCTTCCTGCCCGACCTTGGTACCGGATCCAGTCGACTGAGGTCTCGGTG
GGGTATCGACAGAGTGCCAGCCCTGGGACCGAACCCCGCGTTTATGAACAAACGACCCAACACCGTGCGT
TTTATTCTGTCTTTTTATTGCCGTCATAGCGCGGGTTCCTTCCGGTATTGTCTCCTTCCGTGTTTCAGTT
AGCCTCCCCCTAGGGTGGGCGAAGAACTCCAGCATGAGATCCCCGCGCTGGAGGATCATCCAGCCGGCGT
CCCGGAAAACGATTCCGAAGCCCAACCTTTCATAGAAGGCGGCGGTGGAATCGAAATCTCGTGATGGCAG
GTTGGGCGTCGCTTGGTCGGTCATTTCGAACCC
